Addgene plasmid #16761: XE248 pCDNA3.1+zeo-VSV-KLHL12
Depositing lab: Randall Moon. Depositing organization: University of Washington. Publication: The KLHL12-Cullin-3 ubiquitin ligase negatively regulates the Wnt-beta-catenin pathway by targeting Dishevelled for degradation. Angers S, Thorpe CJ, Biechele TL, Goldenberg SJ, Zheng N, MacCoss MJ, Moon RT. Nat Cell Biol. 2006 Apr . 8(4):348-57. 10.1038/ncb1381 PubMed 16547521.
Backbone
  Vector backbone: pCDNA3.1+zeo
  Backbone manufacturer: Invitrogen
  Backbone size w/o insert (bp): 5015
  Vector type: Mammalian Expression
  Selectable markers: Zeocin
Growth in bacteria
  Bacterial resistance: Bleocin (Zeocin), 50 μg/mL
  Growth temperature: 37°C
  Growth strain: DH5alpha
  Copy number: High Copy
Gene/Insert
  Gene/Insert name: pCDNA3.1+zeo-VSV-KLHL12 (alt names: kelch-like; klhl2)
  Species: H. sapiens (human)
  Insert size (bp): 1721
  Entrez Gene: KLHL12 (a.k.a. C3IP1, DKIR)
  Tag / fusion protein: VSV (N terminal on insert)
  Cloning method: Restriction Enzyme; 5′ cloning site BamH1 (not destroyed); 3′ cloning site Not1 (not destroyed)
  Sequencing primers: 5′ T7; 3′ BGH_rev
Terms and licenses: Academic/Nonprofit Terms; Industry Terms: Not Available to Industry
Depositor comments: pCDNA3.1 + (zeo)- VSV-KLHL12. Nature Cell Biology 8, 348 - 357 (2006) Addgene QC found an M11L mutation that does not affect function.
How to cite: XE248 pCDNA3.1+zeo-VSV-KLHL12 was a gift from Randall Moon (Addgene plasmid # 16761 ; http://n2t.net/addgene:16761 ; RRID:Addgene_16761)
