[The description below was written by a language model from this plasmid's Addgene catalogue record and pLannotate feature annotations shown in this document.]
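Description:
XE248 pCDNA3.1+zeo-VSV-KLHL12 is a mammalian expression plasmid built on the Invitrogen pcDNA3.1(+)/Zeo backbone and carrying human KLHL12 (also known as C3IP1 or DKIR), a kelch-like protein, with an N-terminal VSV epitope tag. The roughly 1.7 kb insert was placed between BamHI and NotI sites, both retained, downstream of the human cytomegalovirus immediate-early enhancer and promoter and upstream of the bovine growth hormone polyadenylation signal. A T7 promoter sits between the CMV promoter and the insert, allowing in vitro transcription and serving as a sequencing primer site. The automated annotation recognises only part of the KLHL12 coding region, and does not call the VSV tag as a separate feature. The depositor notes an M11L substitution found at quality control that is reported not to affect function.

For selection, an SV40 enhancer/early promoter and a synthetic bacterial EM7 promoter together drive the Sh ble gene, followed by an SV40 poly(A) signal, so Zeocin resistance can be used both in mammalian cells and in E. coli. The plasmid replicates at high copy from a ColE1/pUC-type origin and also contains an f1 origin for single-stranded DNA production. The feature table additionally shows an intact β-lactamase (AmpR) cassette with its promoter, although the catalogue lists only Zeocin for bacterial selection. Short hits to an HIV-1 LTR, lacI and a second ble gene are fragments and probably annotation artefacts.

The associated publication concerns the KLHL12–Cullin-3 ubiquitin ligase and its negative regulation of Wnt/β-catenin signalling through degradation of Dishevelled. That context suggests use for expressing tagged KLHL12 in cultured cells for detection or immunoprecipitation.
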