Features (pLannotate 1.2.2; 21 found; start..end, strand, type, name):
     36..80      -  misc_feature   bom (fragment): basis of mobility region from pBR322
    235..614     +  enhancer       CMV enhancer: human cytomegalovirus immediate early enhancer
    615..818     +  promoter       CMV promoter: human cytomegalovirus (CMV) immediate early promoter
    814..847     +  LTR            5' LTR (truncated) (fragment): truncated 5' long terminal repeat (LTR) from HIV-1
    863..881     +  promoter       T7 promoter: promoter for bacteriophage T7 RNA polymerase
    992..2269    +  CDS            KLHL12 (fragment) (sequence partly withheld): KLH12_HUMAN - Also known as C3IP1 From Homo sapiens (Human).
   2749..2973    +  polyA_signal   bGH poly(A) signal: bovine growth hormone polyadenylation signal
   2977..2998    +  promoter       SV40 promoter (fragment): SV40 enhancer and early promoter
   3019..3447    +  rep_origin     f1 ori (sequence partly withheld): f1 bacteriophage origin of replication; arrow indicates direction of (+) strand synthesis
   3461..3791    +  promoter       SV40 promoter: SV40 enhancer and early promoter
   3839..3886    +  promoter       EM7 promoter: synthetic bacterial promoter&nbsp
   3905..4279    +  CDS            BleoR: antibiotic-binding protein; Sh ble from Streptoalloteichus hindustanus; confers resistance to bleomycin, phleomycin, and Zeocin™
   4289..4414    +  CDS            ble (fragment): BLE_KLEPN - Experimental evidence at protein level: Swiss-Prot protein existence level 1. Binding protein with a strong affinity to the bleomycin family of antibiotics. Binds to CL990; an antimitotic-antibiotic compound. From Klebsiella pneumoniae.
   4409..4530    +  polyA_signal   SV40 poly(A) signal: SV40 polyadenylation signal
   4603..4619    -  protein_bind   lac operator: The lac repressor binds to the lac operator to inhibit transcription in E. coli. This inhibition can be relieved by adding lactose or isopropyl-β-D-thiogalactopyranoside (IPTG). lac repressor encoded by lacI
   4627..4657    -  promoter       lac promoter: promoter for the E. coli lac operon
   4672..4693    -  protein_bind   CAP binding site: CAP binding activates transcription in the presence of cAMP. E. coli catabolite activator protein
   4706..4798    -  CDS            lacI (fragment): lac repressor; lacI; The lac repressor binds to the lac operator to inhibit transcription in E. coli. This inhibition can be relieved by adding lactose or isopropyl-β-D-thiogalactopyranoside (IPTG).
   4981..5569    -  rep_origin     ori: high-copy-number ColE1/pMB1/pBR322/pUC origin of replication
   5740..6600    -  CDS            AmpR: β-lactamase; bla; confers resistance to ampicillin, carbenicillin, and related antibiotics
   6601..6705    -  promoter       AmpR promoter: bla
>Addgene plasmid #16761 | XE248 pCDNA3.1+zeo-VSV-KLHL12 | depositor full sequence | sequence record 8525 | Author sequence
GACGGATCGGGAGATCTCCCGATCCCCTATGGTCGACTCTCAGTACAATCTGCTCTGATGCCGCATAGTT
AAGCCAGTATCTGCTCCCTGCTTGTGTGTTGGAGGTCGCTGAGTAGTGCGCGAGCAAAATTTAAGCTACA
ACAAGGCAAGGCTTGACCGACAATTGCATGAAGAATCTGCTTAGGGTTAGGCGTTTTGCGCTGCTTCGCG
ATGTACGGGCCAGATATACGCGTTGACATTGATTATTGACTAGTTATTAATAGTAATCAATTACGGGGTC
ATTAGTTCATAGCCCATATATGGAGTTCCGCGTTACATAACTTACGGTAAATGGCCCGCCTGGCTGACCG
CCCAACGACCCCCGCCCATTGACGTCAATAATGACGTATGTTCCCATAGTAACGCCAATAGGGACTTTCC
ATTGACGTCAATGGGTGGACTATTTACGGTAAACTGCCCACTTGGCAGTACATCAAGTGTATCATATGCC
AAGTACGCCCCCTATTGACGTCAATGACGGTAAATGGCCCGCCTGGCATTATGCCCAGTACATGACCTTA
TGGGACTTTCCTACTTGGCAGTACATCTACGTATTAGTCATCGCTATTACCATGGTGATGCGGTTTTGGC
AGTACATCAATGGGCGTGGATAGCGGTTTGACTCACGGGGATTTCCAAGTCTCCACCCCATTGACGTCAA
TGGGAGTTTGTTTTGGCACCAAAATCAACGGGACTTTCCAAAATGTCGTAACAACTCCGCCCCATTGACG
CAAATGGGCGGTAGGCGTGTACGGTGGGAGGTCTATATAAGCAGAGCTCTCTGGCTAACTAGAGAACCCA
CTGCTTACTGGCTTATCGAAATTAATACGACTCACTATAGGGAGACCCAAGCTGGCTAGCGTTTAAACTT
AAGCTTGGTACCGAGCTCGGATCCGCCACCATGTACACCGACATCGAGATGAACCGGCTGGGCAAGGGCG
GGGGCGCGCCAATGGGAGGCATTATGGCCCCCAAAGACATAATGACAAATACTCATGCTAAATCCATCCT
CAATTCAATGAACTCCCTCAGGAAGAGCAATACCCTCTGTGATGTGACATTGAGAGTAGAGCAGAAAGAC
TTCCCTGCCCATCGGATTGTGCTGGCTGCCTGTAGTGATTACTTCTGTGCCATGTTCACTAGTGAGCTCT
CAGAGAAGGGGAAACCTTATGTTGACATCCAAGGTTTGACTGCCTCTACCATGGAAATTTTATTGGACTT
TGTGTACACAGAAACGGTACATGTGACAGTGGAGAATGTACAAGAACTGCTTCCTGCAGCCTGTCTGCTT
CAGTTGAAAGGTGTGAAACAAGCCTGCTGTGAGTTCTTAGAAAGTCAGTTGGACCCTTCTAATTGCCTGG
GTATTAGGGATTTTGCTGAAACCCACAATTGTGTTGACCTGATGCAAGCAGCTGAGGTTTTTAGCCAGAA
GCATTTTCCTGAAGTGGTACAGCATGAAGAGTTCATTCTTCTGAGTCAAGGAGAGGTGGAAAAGCTAATC
AAGTGCGACGAAATTCAGGTGGATTCTGAAGAGCCAGTCTTTGAGGCTGTCATCAACTGGGTGAAGCATG
CCAAGAAAGAGCGGGAAGAATCCTTGCCTAACCTGCTACAGTATGTGCGGATGCCCCTACTAACCCCCAG
GTATATCACAGATGTAATAGATGCTGAGCCTTTCATCCGCTGTAGTTTACAATGCAGGGATCTGGTTGAT
GAAGCAAAGAAGTTTCATCTGAGGCCTGAACTTCGGAGTCAGATGCAGGGACCCAGGACAAGGGCTCGCC
TAGGA
[867 nt withheld, positions 1826-2692]
AAGTGAGCGGCCGCTCGAGTCTAGAGGGCCCGTTTAAACCCGCTGATCAGCCTCGACTGTGCCTTCTAGT
TGCCAGCCATCTGTTGTTTGCCCCTCCCCCGTGCCTTCCTTGACCCTGGAAGGTGCCACTCCCACTGTCC
TTTCCTAATAAAATGAGGAAATTGCATCGCATTGTCTGAGTAGGTGTCATTCTATTCTGGGGGGTGGGGT
GGGGCAGGACAGCAAGGGGGAGGATTGGGAAGACAATAGCAGGCATGCTGGGGATGCGGTGGGCTCTATG
GCTTCTGAGGCGGAAAGAACCAGCTGGGGCTCTAGGGGGTATCCCC
[124 nt withheld, positions 3019-3142]
C
[32 nt withheld, positions 3144-3175]
CA
[57 nt withheld, positions 3178-3234]
A
[49 nt withheld, positions 3236-3284]
CCTTTGACGTTGGAGTCCACGTTCTTT
[37 nt withheld, positions 3312-3348]
ACCCTATCTCGGTCTATTCTTTTGATTTATAAGGGATTTTGGGGATTTCGGCCTATTGGTTAAAAAATGA
GCTGATTTAACAAAAATTTAACGCGAATTAATTCTGTGGAATGTGTGTCAGTTAGGGTGTGGAAAGTCCC
CAGGCTCCCCAGGCAGGCAGAAGTATGCAAAGCATGCATCTCAATTAGTCAGCAACCAGGTGTGGAAAGT
CCCCAGGCTCCCCAGCAGGCAGAAGTATGCAAAGCATGCATCTCAATTAGTCAGCAACCATAGTCCCGCC
CCTAACTCCGCCCATCCCGCCCCTAACTCCGCCCAGTTCCGCCCATTCTCCGCCCCATGGCTGACTAATT
TTTTTTATTTATGCAGAGGCCGAGGCCGCCTCTGCCTCTGAGCTATTCCAGAAGTAGTGAGGAGGCTTTT
TTGGAGGCCTAGGCTTTTGCAAAAAGCTCCCGGGAGCTTGTATATCCATTTTCGGATCTGATCAGCACGT
GTTGACAATTAATCATCGGCATAGTATATCGGCATAGTATAATACGACAAGGTGAGGAACTAAACCATGG
CCAAGTTGACCAGTGCCGTTCCGGTGCTCACCGCGCGCGACGTCGCCGGAGCGGTCGAGTTCTGGACCGA
CCGGCTCGGGTTCTCCCGGGACTTCGTGGAGGACGACTTCGCCGGTGTGGTCCGGGACGACGTGACCCTG
TTCATCAGCGCGGTCCAGGACCAGGTGGTGCCGGACAACACCCTGGCCTGGGTGTGGGTGCGCGGCCTGG
ACGAGCTGTACGCCGAGTGGTCGGAGGTCGTGTCCACGAACTTCCGGGACGCCTCCGGGCCGGCCATGAC
CGAGATCGGCGAGCAGCCGTGGGGGCGGGAGTTCGCCCTGCGCGACCCGGCCGGCAACTGCGTGCACTTC
GTGGCCGAGGAGCAGGACTGACACGTGCTACGAGATTTCGATTCCACCGCCGCCTTCTATGAAAGGTTGG
GCTTCGGAATCGTTTTCCGGGACGCCGGCTGGATGATCCTCCAGCGCGGGGATCTCATGCTGGAGTTCTT
CGCCCACCCCAACTTGTTTATTGCAGCTTATAATGGTTACAAATAAAGCAATAGCATCACAAATTTCACA
AATAAAGCATTTTTTTCACTGCATTCTAGTTGTGGTTTGTCCAAACTCATCAATGTATCTTATCATGTCT
GTATACCGTCGACCTCTAGCTAGAGCTTGGCGTAATCATGGTCATAGCTGTTTCCTGTGTGAAATTGTTA
TCCGCTCACAATTCCACACAACATACGAGCCGGAAGCATAAAGTGTAAAGCCTGGGGTGCCTAATGAGTG
AGCTAACTCACATTAATTGCGTTGCGCTCACTGCCCGCTTTCCAGTCGGGAAACCTGTCGTGCCAGCTGC
ATTAATGAATCGGCCAACGCGCGGGGAGAGGCGGTTTGCGTATTGGGCGCTCTTCCGCTTCCTCGCTCAC
TGACTCGCTGCGCTCGGTCGTTCGGCTGCGGCGAGCGGTATCAGCTCACTCAAAGGCGGTAATACGGTTA
TCCACAGAATCAGGGGATAACGCAGGAAAGAACATGTGAGCAAAAGGCCAGCAAAAGGCCAGGAACCGTA
AAAAGGCCGCGTTGCTGGCGTTTTTCCATAGGCTCCGCCCCCCTGACGAGCATCACAAAAATCGACGCTC
AAGTCAGAGGTGGCGAAACCCGACAGGACTATAAAGATACCAGGCGTTTCCCCCTGGAAGCTCCCTCGTG
CGCTCTCCTGTTCCGACCCTGCCGCTTACCGGATACCTGTCCGCCTTTCTCCCTTCGGGAAGCGTGGCGC
TTTCTCAATGCTCACGCTGTAGGTATCTCAGTTCGGTGTAGGTCGTTCGCTCCAAGCTGGGCTGTGTGCA
CGAACCCCCCGTTCAGCCCGACCGCTGCGCCTTATCCGGTAACTATCGTCTTGAGTCCAACCCGGTAAGA
CACGACTTATCGCCACTGGCAGCAGCCACTGGTAACAGGATTAGCAGAGCGAGGTATGTAGGCGGTGCTA
CAGAGTTCTTGAAGTGGTGGCCTAACTACGGCTACACTAGAAGGACAGTATTTGGTATCTGCGCTCTGCT
GAAGCCAGTTACCTTCGGAAAAAGAGTTGGTAGCTCTTGATCCGGCAAACAAACCACCGCTGGTAGCGGT
GGTTTTTTTGTTTGCAAGCAGCAGATTACGCGCAGAAAAAAAGGATCTCAAGAAGATCCTTTGATCTTTT
CTACGGGGTCTGACGCTCAGTGGAACGAAAACTCACGTTAAGGGATTTTGGTCATGAGATTATCAAAAAG
GATCTTCACCTAGATCCTTTTAAATTAAAAATGAAGTTTTAAATCAATCTAAAGTATATATGAGTAAACT
TGGTCTGACAGTTACCAATGCTTAATCAGTGAGGCACCTATCTCAGCGATCTGTCTATTTCGTTCATCCA
TAGTTGCCTGACTCCCCGTCGTGTAGATAACTACGATACGGGAGGGCTTACCATCTGGCCCCAGTGCTGC
AATGATACCGCGAGACCCACGCTCACCGGCTCCAGATTTATCAGCAATAAACCAGCCAGCCGGAAGGGCC
GAGCGCAGAAGTGGTCCTGCAACTTTATCCGCCTCCATCCAGTCTATTAATTGTTGCCGGGAAGCTAGAG
TAAGTAGTTCGCCAGTTAATAGTTTGCGCAACGTTGTTGCCATTGCTACAGGCATCGTGGTGTCACGCTC
GTCGTTTGGTATGGCTTCATTCAGCTCCGGTTCCCAACGATCAAGGCGAGTTACATGATCCCCCATGTTG
TGCAAAAAAGCGGTTAGCTCCTTCGGTCCTCCGATCGTTGTCAGAAGTAAGTTGGCCGCAGTGTTATCAC
TCATGGTTATGGCAGCACTGCATAATTCTCTTACTGTCATGCCATCCGTAAGATGCTTTTCTGTGACTGG
TGAGTACTCAACCAAGTCATTCTGAGAATAGTGTATGCGGCGACCGAGTTGCTCTTGCCCGGCGTCAATA
CGGGATAATACCGCGCCACATAGCAGAACTTTAAAAGTGCTCATCATTGGAAAACGTTCTTCGGGGCGAA
AACTCTCAAGGATCTTACCGCTGTTGAGATCCAGTTCGATGTAACCCACTCGTGCACCCAACTGATCTTC
AGCATCTTTTACTTTCACCAGCGTTTCTGGGTGAGCAAAAACAGGAAGGCAAAATGCCGCAAAAAAGGGA
ATAAGGGCGACACGGAAATGTTGAATACTCATACTCTTCCTTTTTCAATATTATTGAAGCATTTATCAGG
GTTATTGTCTCATGAGCGGATACATATTTGAATGTATTTAGAAAAATAAACAAATAGGGGTTCCGCGCAC
ATTTCCCCGAAAAGTGCCACCTGACGTC
