>Addgene plasmid #16761 | XE248 pCDNA3.1+zeo-VSV-KLHL12 | addgene partial sequence | sequence record 52270 | BGH_rev
CGGCCGCTCACTT
[471 nt withheld, positions 14-484]
T
[295 nt withheld, positions 486-780]
