>Addgene plasmid #16761 | XE248 pCDNA3.1+zeo-VSV-KLHL12 | addgene partial sequence | sequence record 52809 | T7 5'-TAATACGACTCACTATAGGG-3'
TTGGTACCGAGCTCGGATCCGCCACCATGTACACCGACATCGAGATGAACCGGCTGGGCAAGGGCGGGGG
CGCGCCAATGGGAGGCATTATGGCCCCCAAAGACATACTGACAAATACTCATGCTAAATCCATCCTCAAT
TCAATGAACTCCCTCAGGAAGAGCAATACCCTCTGTGATGTGACATTGAGAGTAGAGCAGAAAGACTTCC
CTGCCCATCGGATTGTGCTGGCTGCCTGTAGTGATTACTTCTGTGCCATGTTCACTAGTGAGCTCTCAGA
GAAGGGGAAACCTTATGTTGACATCCAAGGTTTGACTGCCTCTACCATGGAAATTTTATTGGACTTTGTG
TACACAGAAACAGTACATGTGACAGTGGAGAATGTACAAGAACTGCTTCCTGCAGCCTGTCTGCTTCAGT
TGAAAGGTGTGAAACAAGCCTGCTGTGAGTTCTTAGAAAGTCAGTTGGACCCTTCTAATTGCCTGGGTAT
TAGGGATTTTGCTGAAACCCACAATTGTGTTGACCTGATGCAAGCAGCTGAGGTTTTTAGCCAGAAGCAT
TTTCCTGAAGTGGTACAGCATGAAGAGTTCATTCTTCTGAGTCAAGGAGAGGTGGAAAAGCTAATCAAGT
GCGACGAAATTCAGGTGGATTCTGAAGAGCCAGTCTTTGAGGCTGTCATCAACTGGGTGAAGCATGCCAA
GAAAGAGCGGGAAGAATCCTTGCCTAACCTGCTACAGTATGTGCGGATGCCCCTACTAACCCCCAGGTAT
ATCACAGATGTAATAGATGCTGAGCCTTTCATCCGCTGTAGTTTACAATGCAGGGATCTGGT
